Addgene plasmid #70998: pFOSGE_COF3B09
Purpose: Gateway entry clone
Depositing lab: Alexander Stark. Depositing organization: Research Institute of Molecular Pathology (IMP). Publication: Transcriptional regulators form diverse groups with context-dependent regulatory functions. Stampfel G, Kazmar T, Frank O, Wienerroither S, Reiter F, Stark A. Nature. 2015 Nov 9. doi: 10.1038/nature15545. PubMed 26550828.
Backbone
  Vector backbone: pDONR221
  Backbone manufacturer: Invitrogen
  Backbone size w/o insert (bp): 4762
  Vector type: Gateway entry vector
Growth in bacteria
  Bacterial resistance: Kanamycin, 50 μg/mL
  Growth temperature: 37°C
  Growth strain: DH5alpha
  Copy number: High Copy
Gene/Insert
  Gene/Insert name: Hrb87F (alt names: FBgn0004237; CG12749, FBtr0082851)
  Species: D. melanogaster (fly)
  Insert size (bp): 1158
  Entrez Gene: Hrb87F (a.k.a. Dmel_CG12749, CG12749, Dmel\CG12749, HRB87F, HRB87F/hrp36, HRP36, Hrb2, Hrb85CD, Hrb87Fa, Hrb87f, Hrp36, P11, P11/Hrb87F, Q14, Q16, hnRNP A2/B1, hnRNP36, hnRNPA1, hnRNPA1/A2, hnRNPA2, hrp36, p38)
  Cloning method: Gateway Cloning
  Sequencing primers: 5′ M13-F20; 3′ M13R
Terms and licenses: Academic/Nonprofit Terms; Industry Terms: Not Available to Industry
How to cite: pFOSGE_COF3B09 was a gift from Alexander Stark (Addgene plasmid # 70998 ; http://n2t.net/addgene:70998 ; RRID:Addgene_70998)
