[The description below was written by a language model from this plasmid's Addgene catalogue record.]
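Description:
pFOSGE_COF3B09 is a Gateway entry clone built in the pDONR221 donor backbone and carrying the Drosophila melanogaster gene Hrb87F (CG12749, also known as hrp36), which encodes a heterogeneous nuclear ribonucleoprotein of the hnRNP A1/A2 family. The insert is recorded as 1158 bp and corresponds to the annotated transcript FBtr0082851; it was introduced by Gateway recombination, which in a pDONR-type vector replaces the counter-selectable cassette between the attP sites and leaves the insert flanked by attL sites. The plasmid is maintained at high copy in standard E. coli cloning strains and is selected with kanamycin. M13 forward and reverse primer sites flanking the recombination region serve for sequence verification of the insert.

As an entry clone, the plasmid is not itself an expression construct: the record lists no promoter, tag or reporter associated with the insert, and pDONR221 does not supply eukaryotic regulatory elements. Its role is to act as a shuttle source, allowing the Hrb87F sequence to be transferred by LR recombination into any compatible destination vector, which then provides the promoter, fusion partners and host-specific selection. The associated study examined the context-dependent regulatory functions of a large set of fly transcriptional regulators, so this clone appears to be one member of a systematic collection of factor clones, though the record does not describe the specific destination vectors or assays used. It also does not state whether the insert retains a stop codon, and no feature table was provided to confirm the exact element layout.
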