>Addgene plasmid #70998 | pFOSGE_COF3B09 | depositor partial sequence | sequence record 126940 | insert
ATGGCGGAACAAAACGATTCCAACGGAAACTACGACGATGGTGAAGAGATCACCGAGCCAGAGCAGCTGC
GCAAACTGTTCATCGGCGGACTGGACTACCGCACCACCGATGATGGCCTGAAGGCTCACTTCGAGAAGTG
GGGCAACATTGTCGACGTGGTGGTGATGAAGGATCCCAAGACGAAGCGCTCTCGCGGCTTCGGTTTCATC
ACGTACTCCCAGTCGTACATGATCGACAATGCGCAGAATGCCAGGCCACACAAGATCGATGGACGCACCG
TGGAGCCCAAGAGGGCTGTGCCACGCCAGGAGATCGATTCCCCGAATGCGGGAGCCACGGTAAAGAAGCT
CTTTGTGGGCGGGCTTCGAGACGATCACGATGAAGAGTGCCTGCGCGAGTACTTCAAGGACTTTGGCCAG
ATCGTGAGCGTGAACATTGTTTCCGACAAGGACACCGGCAAGAAGCGCGGCTTCGCCTTCATTGAGTTCG
ATGACTACGATCCCGTTGACAAAATCATCCTTCAGAAGACCCACTCCATCAAGAACAAGACCCTGGACGT
GAAGAAGGCTATTGCCAAGCAGGATATGGATCGACAGGGCGGAGGTGGCGGACGCGGAGGTCCTCGAGCT
GGCGGTCGCGGTGGTCAGGGTGACCGCGGCCAGGGAGGCGGTGGCTGGGGAGGCCAGAACAGACAGAACG
GTGGGGGCAACTGGGGCGGAGCTGGCGGCGGCGGAGGATTCGGCAACAGCGGCGGTAACTTTGGAGGCGG
TCAGGGCGGCGGCTCTGGCGGTTGGAATCAGCAAGGCGGAAGCGGAGGTGGTCCATGGAATAACCAGGGT
GGCGGCAACGGCGGCTGGAACGGTGGTGGTGGTGGCGGCGGCTACGGCGGCGGAAACAGCAATGGCAGCT
GGGGCGGTAACGGTGGTGGAGGTGGTGGTGGCGGTGGCTTCGGAAATGAATACCAGCAGAGCTACGGCGG
CGGTCCACAGCGCAACAGCAACTTTGGCAACAACCGTCCAGCTCCTTACAGTCAAGGAGGTGGTGGTGGA
GGATTCAACAAGGGTAACCAGGGTGGAGGTCAAGGCTTTGCTGGCAACAACTACAACACCGGAGGTGGTG
GCCAGGGTGGAAATATGGGAGGCGGCAATAGACGTTAC
