>Addgene plasmid #70998 | pFOSGE_COF3B09 | addgene partial sequence | sequence record 131438 | M13-Rev 5'-CAGGAAACAGCTATGACC-3'
TTTTATTTTGACTGATAGTGACCTGTTCGTTGCAACAAATTGATAAGCAATGCTTTCTTATAATGCCAAC
TTTGTACAAGAAAGCTGGGTCGTAACGTCTATTGCCGCCTCCCATATTTCCACCCTGGCCACCACCTCCG
GTGTTGTAGTTGTTGCCAGCAAAGCCTTGACCTCCACCCTGGTTACCCTTGTTGAATCCTCCACCACCAC
CTCCTTGACTGTAAGGAGCTGGACGGTTGTTGCCAAAGTTGCTGTTGCGCTGTGGACCGCCGCCGTAGCT
CTGCTGGTATTCATTTCCGAAGCCACCGCCACCACCACCTCCACCACCGTTACCGCCCCAGCTGCCATTG
CTGTTTCCGCCGCCGTAGCCGCCGCCACCACCACCACCGTTCCAGCCGCCGTTGCCGCCACCCTGGTTAT
TCCATGGACCACCTCCGCTTCCGCCTTGCTGATTCCAACCGCCAGAGCCGCCGCCCTGACCGCCTCCAAA
GTTACCGCCGCTGTTGCCGAATCCTCCGCCGCCGCCAGCTCCGCCCCAGTTGCCCCCACCGTTCTGTCTG
TTCTGGCCTCCCCAGCCACCGCCTCCCTGGCCGCGGTCACCCTGACCACCGCGACCGCCAGCTCGAGGAC
CTCCGCGTCCGCCACCTCCGCC
